Addgene plasmid #71761: pAAV hSyn FLExFRT mGFP-2A-Synaptophysin-mRuby
Purpose: mGFP and Synaptophysin-mRuby expression from Flp-expressing neurons
Depositing lab: Liqun Luo. Publication: Circuit Architecture of VTA Dopamine Neurons Revealed by Systematic Input-Output Mapping. Beier KT, Steinberg EE, DeLoach KE, Xie S, Miyamichi K, Schwarz L, Gao XJ, Kremer EJ, Malenka RC, Luo L. Cell. 2015 Jul 30;162(3):622-34. doi: 10.1016/j.cell.2015.07.015. PubMed 26232228.
Backbone
  Vector backbone: pAAV
  Backbone size w/o insert (bp): 4941
  Total vector size (bp): 7404
  Vector type: AAV
Growth in bacteria
  Bacterial resistance: Ampicillin, 100 μg/mL
  Growth temperature: 37°C
  Growth strain: NEB Stable
  Copy number: High Copy
Gene/Insert 1
  Gene/Insert name: mGFP
  Insert size (bp): 777
  Tag / fusion protein: Palmitoylation signal (N terminal on insert)
Gene/Insert 2
  Gene/Insert name: Synaptophysin
  Insert size (bp): 951
  Tag / fusion protein: mRuby (C terminal on insert)
Terms and licenses: Academic/Nonprofit Terms; Industry Terms: Not Available to Industry
How to cite: pAAV hSyn FLExFRT mGFP-2A-Synaptophysin-mRuby was a gift from Liqun Luo (Addgene plasmid # 71761 ; http://n2t.net/addgene:71761 ; RRID:Addgene_71761)
