[The description below was written by a language model from this plasmid's Addgene catalogue record and pLannotate feature annotations shown in this document.]
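Description:
pAAV hSyn FLExFRT mGFP-2A-Synaptophysin-mRuby is an adeno-associated virus transfer plasmid built on a pAAV backbone, about 7.4 kb in total, for Flp-dependent dual labelling of neurons. It is propagated in E. coli as a high-copy plasmid through a ColE1/pUC-type origin and selected with ampicillin via the β-lactamase gene. The backbone also carries an f1/M13 phage origin. AAV2 inverted terminal repeats flank the expression cassette and allow it to be packaged into recombinant AAV particles. In the NGS-derived sequence record the upstream ITR is annotated only as short fragments, whereas the other record shows it intact. ITRs are difficult to sequence and prone to rearrangement, which may account for the difference.

Between the ITRs, the neuron-specific human synapsin I promoter is followed by a coding cassette in inverted (antisense) orientation, bracketed by FRT sites in opposing orientation, and then by a WPRE and the human growth hormone polyadenylation signal. The feature tables annotate only one FRT site on each side, although the FLEx name implies a design that locks the cassette after inversion. The cassette encodes EGFP with an N-terminal Gap43-derived palmitoylation signal that targets it to the membrane (mGFP). According to the construct name, this is linked by a 2A self-cleaving peptide, not annotated as a separate feature, to rat synaptophysin fused at its C terminus to mRuby. Without Flp the cassette is not expressed. Flp recombination inverts it into the sense orientation, so expression is restricted to Flp-expressing neurons. Membrane GFP then fills axons and processes while synaptophysin-mRuby concentrates at presynaptic sites, which helps distinguish putative synaptic terminals from fibres of passage. The associated work used it for mapping outputs of defined neuronal populations.
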