Features (pLannotate 1.2.2; 20 found; start..end, strand, type, name):
    374..850     +  polyA_signal   hGH poly(A) signal: human growth hormone polyadenylation signal
    890..1030    +  repeat_region  AAV2 ITR: inverted terminal repeat of adeno-associated virus serotype 2 inverted
   1035..1086    -  misc_feature   bom (fragment): basis of mobility region from pBR322
   1105..1560    +  rep_origin     f1 ori (sequence partly withheld): f1 bacteriophage origin of replication; arrow indicates direction of (+) strand synthesis
   1561..1610    -  misc_feature   bom (fragment): basis of mobility region from pBR322
   1712..1747    -  CDS            rop (fragment): Rop protein, which maintains plasmids at low copy number; rop
   1842..1946    +  promoter       AmpR promoter: bla
   1947..2807    +  CDS            AmpR: β-lactamase; bla; confers resistance to ampicillin, carbenicillin, and related antibiotics
   2978..3566    +  rep_origin     ori: high-copy-number ColE1/pMB1/pBR322/pUC origin of replication
   3639..3666    +  repeat_region  AAV2 ITR (fragment): inverted terminal repeat of adeno-associated virus serotype 2 inverted
   3695..3722    +  repeat_region  AAV2 ITR (fragment): inverted terminal repeat of adeno-associated virus serotype 2 inverted
   3802..4249    +  promoter       hSyn promoter: human synapsin I promoter; confers neuron-specific expression (Kügler et al., 2003)
   4327..4374    +  protein_bind   FRT: FLP-mediated recombination occurs in the 8-bp core sequence TCTAGAAA (Turan and Bode, 2011). FLP recombinase from the Saccharomyces cerevisiae 2μ plasmid
   4493..5173    -  CDS            mRuby: mRuby is a basic (constitutively fluorescent) red fluorescent protein published in 2009, derived from Entacmaea quadricolor. It has low acid sensitivity.
   5201..6124    -  CDS            Syp: SYPH_RAT - Experimental evidence at protein level: Swiss-Prot protein existence level 1. Possibly involved in structural functions as organizing other membrane components or in targeting the vesicles to the plasma membrane. Involved in the regulation of short-term and long-term synaptic plasticity (By similarity). From Rattus norvegicus (Rat).
   6179..6895    -  CDS            EGFP: EGFP is a basic (constitutively fluorescent) green fluorescent protein published in 1996, derived from Aequorea victoria. It is reported to be a rapidly-maturing weak dimer with moderate acid sensitivity.
   6896..6955    -  CDS            Gap43 (fragment): NEUM_RAT - Experimental evidence at protein level: Swiss-Prot protein existence level 1. This protein is associated with nerve growth. It is a major component of the motile 'growth cones' that form the tips of elongating axons. Plays a role in axonal and dendritic filopodia induction (By similarity). From Rattus norvegicus (Rat).
   6967..7014    -  protein_bind   FRT: FLP-mediated recombination occurs in the 8-bp core sequence TCTAGAAA (Turan and Bode, 2011). FLP recombinase from the Saccharomyces cerevisiae 2μ plasmid
   7156..7180    +  misc_feature   MCS (fragment): pBluescript multiple cloning site
   7180..342     +  misc_feature   WPRE (across the origin): woodchuck hepatitis virus posttranscriptional regulatory element
>Addgene plasmid #71761 | pAAV hSyn FLExFRT mGFP-2A-Synaptophysin-mRuby | addgene full sequence | sequence record 476057 | Addgene NGS Result
GCATTGCCACCACCTGTCAGCTCCTTTCCGGGACTTTCGCTTTCCCCCTCCCTATTGCCACGGCGGAACT
CATCGCCGCCTGCCTTGCCCGCTGCTGGACAGGGGCTCGGCTGTTGGGCACTGACAATTCCGTGGTGTTG
TCGGGGAAATCATCGTCCTTTCCTTGGCTGCTCGCCTATGTTGCCACCTGGATTCTGCGCGGGACGTCCT
TCTGCTACGTCCCTTCGGCCCTCAATCCAGCGGACCTTCCTTCCCGCGGCCTGCTGCCGGCTCTGCGGCC
TCTTCCGCGTCTTCGCCTTCGCCCTCAGACGAGTCGGATCTCCCTTTGGGCCGCCTCCCCGCATCGATAC
CGAGCGCTGCTCGAGAGATCTACGGGTGGCATCCCTGTGACCCCTCCCCAGTGCCTCTCCTGGCCCTGGA
AGTTGCCACTCCAGTGCCCACCAGCCTTGTCCTAATAAAATTAAGTTGCATCATTTTGTCTGACTAGGTG
TCCTTCTATAATATTATGGGGTGGAGGGGGGTGGTATGGAGCAAGGGGCAAGTTGGGAAGACAACCTGTA
GGGCCTGCGGGGTCTATTGGGAACCAAGCTGGAGTGCAGTGGCACAATCTTGGCTCACTGCAATCTCCGC
CTCCTGGGTTCAAGCGATTCTCCTGCCTCAGCCTCCCGAGTTGTTGGGATTCCAGGCATGCATGACCAGG
CTCAGCTAATTTTTGTTTTTTTGGTAGAGACGGGGTTTCACCATATTGGCCAGGCTGGTCTCCAACTCCT
AATCTCAGGTGATCTACCCACCTTGGCCTCCCAAATTGCTGGGATTACAGGCGTGAACCACTGCTCCCTT
CCCTGTCCTTCTGATTTTGTAGGTAACCACGTGCGGACCGAGCGGCCGCAGGAACCCCTAGTGATGGAGT
TGGCCACTCCCTCTCTGCGCGCTCGCTCGCTCACTGAGGCCGGGCGACCAAAGGTCGCCCGACGCCCGGG
CTTTGCCCGGGCGGCCTCAGTGAGCGAGCGAGCGCGCAGCTGCCTGCAGGGGCGCCTGATGCGGTATTTT
CTCCTTACGCATCTGTGCGGTATTTCACACCGCATA
[95 nt withheld, positions 1087-1181]
T
[46 nt withheld, positions 1183-1228]
C
[141 nt withheld, positions 1230-1370]
CCTTTGACGTTGGAGTCCACGTTCTTT
[37 nt withheld, positions 1398-1434]
ACTCTATCTCGGGCTATTCTTTTGATTTATAAGGGATTTTGCCGATTTCGGTCTATTGGTTAAAAAATGA
GCTGATTTAACAAAAATTTAACGCGAATTTTAACAAAATATTAACGTTTACAATTTTATGGTGCACTCTC
AGTACAATCTGCTCTGATGCCGCATAGTTAAGCCAGCCCCGACACCCGCCAACACCCGCTGACGCGCCCT
GACGGGCTTGTCTGCTCCCGGCATCCGCTTACAGACAAGCTGTGACCGTCTCCGGGAGCTGCATGTGTCA
GAGGTTTTCACCGTCATCACCGAAACGCGCGAGACGAAAGGGCCTCGTGATACGCCTATTTTTATAGGTT
AATGTCATGATAATAATGGTTTCTTAGACGTCAGGTGGCACTTTTCGGGGAAATGTGCGCGGAACCCCTA
TTTGTTTATTTTTCTAAATACATTCAAATATGTATCCGCTCATGAGACAATAACCCTGATAAATGCTTCA
ATAATATTGAAAAAGGAAGAGTATGAGTATTCAACATTTCCGTGTCGCCCTTATTCCCTTTTTTGCGGCA
TTTTGCCTTCCTGTTTTTGCTCACCCAGAAACGCTGGTGAAAGTAAAAGATGCTGAAGATCAGTTGGGTG
CACGAGTGGGTTACATCGAACTGGATCTCAACAGCGGTAAGATCCTTGAGAGTTTTCGCCCCGAAGAACG
TTTTCCAATGATGAGCACTTTTAAAGTTCTGCTATGTGGCGCGGTATTATCCCGTATTGACGCCGGGCAA
GAGCAACTCGGTCGCCGCATACACTATTCTCAGAATGACTTGGTTGAGTACTCACCAGTCACAGAAAAGC
ATCTTACGGATGGCATGACAGTAAGAGAATTATGCAGTGCTGCCATAACCATGAGTGATAACACTGCGGC
CAACTTACTTCTGACAACGATCGGAGGACCGAAGGAGCTAACCGCTTTTTTGCACAACATGGGGGATCAT
GTAACTCGCCTTGATCGTTGGGAACCGGAGCTGAATGAAGCCATACCAAACGACGAGCGTGACACCACGA
TGCCTGTAGCAATGGCAACAACGTTGCGCAAACTATTAACTGGCGAACTACTTACTCTAGCTTCCCGGCA
ACAATTAATAGACTGGATGGAGGCGGATAAAGTTGCAGGACCACTTCTGCGCTCGGCCCTTCCGGCTGGC
TGGTTTATTGCTGATAAATCTGGAGCCGGTGAGCGTGGGTCTCGCGGTATCATTGCAGCACTGGGGCCAG
ATGGTAAGCCCTCCCGTATCGTAGTTATCTACACGACGGGGAGTCAGGCAACTATGGATGAACGAAATAG
ACAGATCGCTGAGATAGGTGCCTCACTGATTAAGCATTGGTAACTGTCAGACCAAGTTTACTCATATATA
CTTTAGATTGATTTAAAACTTCATTTTTAATTTAAAAGGATCTAGGTGAAGATCCTTTTTGATAATCTCA
TGACCAAAATCCCTTAACGTGAGTTTTCGTTCCACTGAGCGTCAGACCCCGTAGAAAAGATCAAAGGATC
TTCTTGAGATCCTTTTTTTCTGCGCGTAATCTGCTGCTTGCAAACAAAAAAACCACCGCTACCAGCGGTG
GTTTGTTTGCCGGATCAAGAGCTACCAACTCTTTTTCCGAAGGTAACTGGCTTCAGCAGAGCGCAGATAC
CAAATACTGTTCTTCTAGTGTAGCCGTAGTTAGGCCACCACTTCAAGAACTCTGTAGCACCGCCTACATA
CCTCGCTCTGCTAATCCTGTTACCAGTGGCTGCTGCCAGTGGCGATAAGTCGTGTCTTACCGGGTTGGAC
TCAAGACGATAGTTACCGGATAAGGCGCAGCGGTCGGGCTGAACGGGGGGTTCGTGCACACAGCCCAGCT
TGGAGCGAACGACCTACACCGAACTGAGATACCTACAGCGTGAGCTATGAGAAAGCGCCACGCTTCCCGA
AGGGAGAAAGGCGGACAGGTATCCGGTAAGCGGCAGGGTCGGAACAGGAGAGCGCACGAGGGAGCTTCCA
GGGGGAAACGCCTGGTATCTTTATAGTCCTGTCGGGTTTCGCCACCTCTGACTTGAGCGTCGATTTTTGT
GATGCTCGTCAGGGGGGCGGAGCCTATGGAAAAACGCCAGCAACGCGGCCTTTTTACGGTTCCTGGCCTT
TTGCTGGCCTTTTGCTCACATGTCCTGCAGGCAGCTGCGCGCTCGCTCGCTCACTGAGGCCGCCCGGGCG
TCGGGCGACCTTTGGTCGCCCGGCCTCAGTGAGCGAGCGAGCGCGCAGAGAGGGAGTGGCCAACTCCATC
ACTAGGGGTTCCTGCGGCCGCACGCGTGTGTCTAGACTGCAGAGGGCCCTGCGTATGAGTGCAAGTGGGT
TTTAGGACCAGGATGAGGCGGGGTGGGGGTGCCTACCTGACGACCGACCCCGACCCACTGGACAAGCACC
CAACCCCCATTCCCCAAATTGCGCATCCCCTATCAGAGAGGGGGAGGGGAAACAGGATGCGGCGAGGCGC
GTGCGCACTGCCAGCTTCAGCACCGCGGACAGTGCCTTCGCCCCCGCCTGGCGGCGCGCGCCACCGCCGC
CTCAGCACTGAAGGCGCGCTGACGTCACTCGCCGGTCCCCCGCAAACTCCCCTTCCCGGCCACCTTGGTC
GCGTCCGCGCCGCCGCCGGCCCAGCCGGACCGCACCACGCGAGGCGCGAGATAGGGGGGCACGGGCGCGA
CCATCTGCGCTGCGGCGCCGGCGACTCAGCGCTGCCTCAGTCTGCGGTGGGCAGCGGAGGAGTCGTGTCG
TGCCTGAGAGCGCAGTCGAGAAGGTACCGGATCCTGTGCTGTCTCATCATTTTGGCAAAGAATTGATTTG
ATACCGCGGGCCCGGGGGTACCGAAGTTCCTATTCCGAAGTTCCTATTCTCTAGAAAGTATAGGAACTTC
ATCAAAATAGGAAGACCAATGCTTCACCATCGACCCGAATTGCCAAGCATCACCATCGACAGAAGTTCCT
ATTCCGAAGTTCCTATTCTTCAAAAGGTATAGGAACTTCGTCGACTTACCCTCCGCCCAGGCCGGCGAAC
TTGGCCACGGCGTGCTCCCGCTGCACCACGAACATCTCGTTGTCGGACTCTTCCAGCCTTTCCAGCCGGT
GGTCCACGGCGTGGATGCCGGGCATCTTGATGTTGCCCACGGTTTTCTTGGATCGGTAGGTGGTCACGAA
GCTGCAGCTCAGGTGCCCTCCGCCGTCCACCTTCAGGGCCATGTGGGTGTAGCCTCTCAGTCCGCCGTCA
GCGGGGTACATCATCTCGGTGTTGGGCTCCCAGCCCTTGGTTTTCTTCTGCATCACGGCGCCGTTGCTGG
GAAAATTCACGCCCCTGACCTGGGCATGGTACACCAGGCAGCCATCTTCCAGGCTGGTGTCCTGCATCAC
GGTGATCACGCCGCCGTCCTCGTATCTGGTCACTCTCTCCCAGGTGAAGCCCTCGGGGAAGCTCTGCTTG
AAGAAATCGGGGATGCCCTTGGGGTACTTGATGAAGGTCCGGCTGCCGTACATGAAGGATGTGGCCAGGA
TGTCGAAGGCGAAGGGCAGAGGTCCGCCCTCGATCACTTTGATCCGCATGGTCTGGGTGCCCATGTAGGG
GTTGCCCTCGCCCTCGCCGGTGCACTTGAACTGGTGGCCGTTCACGCTGCCTTCCAGCACCACCTTCATC
CGCATGTTTTCTTTGATCAGGCTGTTCATCGTACGGGTGGCGACCGGTGGATCCGACATCTGATTGGAGA
AGGAGGTGGGCGCACCCTGTTGGCCGTAGCCTTGCTGCCCATAGTCGCCCTGAGGCCCGTAGCCACCGCC
ACCGCCGCTGGCTGGCTGCCCGTAATCGGGTTGATAACCACCCTGAGGCCCGTAGGAGTCCTGGGGCCCA
TAGCCTCCGGGGCCCTGCCCATAGCCCGCATCGCCGTAGGCATCGCCAGGAGCTGGTTGCTTTTCTGGGG
CGCCTGGAGGTGCGCGCATGAATGGGGCGGCCCAGCCTGTCTCCTTGAACACGAACCATAGGTTGCCAAC
CCAGAGCACCAGGTTCAGGAAGCCAAACACCACCGAGGTGTTGAGTCCTGAAGTCACAGGGTCCCTCAGT
TCCTTGCATGTGTTTCCTGTCTGGCGGCACATAGGCATCTCCTTGATAATGTTCTCTGGGTCAGTGGCCA
TCTTCACATCGGACAGGCCTTTGGCCCAGGCGGATGAGCTAACTAGCCACATGAAAGCGAACACTGCTGT
GGCCAGGAAGTCCATCATTGGCCCTTTGTTGTTCTCTCGGTACTTGTTCTGCAGGAAGATGTAGGTGGCC
AGGGCCCCCATGGAGTAGAGGAAGGCAAACACAGCCACGGTGACAAAGAATTCAGCCGAGGAGGAGTAGT
CACCAACTAGGAAGATCTTGGTAGTGCCCCCTTTAACGCAGGAGGGTGCATCAAAGTACACTTGGTGCAG
CCTGAATGGGTACTCAAATTCGACTTCGATGTTGAGGGCACTCTCCGTCTTGTTGGCACACTCCACGCTC
AGCCGAAGCTCTCCGGTGTAGCTGCCGCACGTAGCAAAGGCGAAGATGGCAAAGACCCACTGCAGCACCT
TCACGAAGCCAAGGGGCTCCTTGACCACCCGGAACTGACCCCCAGCCACCAGCTGATTCACCACGTCCAT
GGGGCCGGGGTTCTCCTCCACGTCGCCGCAGGTCAGCAGGCTGCCCCTGCCCTCCTTGTACAGCTCGTCC
ATGCCGAGAGTGATCCCGGCGGCGGTCACGAACTCCAGCAGGACCATGTGATCGCGCTTCTCGTTGGGGT
CTTTGCTCAGGGCGGACTGGGTGCTCAGGTAGTGGTTGTCGGGCAGCAGCACGGGGCCGTCGCCGATGGG
GGTGTTCTGCTGGTAGTGGTCGGCGAGCTGCACGCTGCCGTCCTCGATGTTGTGGCGGATCTTGAAGTTC
ACCTTGATGCCGTTCTTCTGCTTGTCGGCCATGATATAGACGTTGTGGCTGTTGTAGTTGTACTCCAGCT
TGTGCCCCAGGATGTTGCCGTCCTCCTTGAAGTCGATGCCCTTCAGCTCGATGCGGTTCACCAGGGTGTC
GCCCTCGAACTTCACCTCGGCGCGGGTCTTGTAGTTGCCGTCGTCCTTGAAGAAGATGGTGCGCTCCTGG
ACGTAGCCTTCGGGCATGGCGGACTTGAAGAAGTCGTGCTGCTTCATGTGGTCGGGGTAGCGGCTGAAGC
ACTGCACGCCGTAGGTCAGGGTGGTCACGAGGGTGGGCCAGGGCACGGGCAGCTTGCCGGTGGTGCAGAT
GAACTTCAGGGTCAGCTTGCCGTAGGTGGCATCGCCCTCGCCCTCGCCGGACACGCTGAACTTGTGGCCG
TTTACGTCGCCGTCCAGCTCGACCAGGATGGGCACCACCCCGGTGAACAGCTCCTCGCCCTTGCTCACCA
TGATCTTTTGGTCCTCATCATTCTTTTCAACCTGTTTGGTTCTTCTCATACAGCACAGCATGGTGGCGCG
CCGAAGTTCCTATACTTTCTAGAGAATAGGAACTTCGGAATAGGAACTTCCATTGGGATTCTTCCTATTT
TGATCCAAGCATCACCATCGACCCTCTAGTCCAGATCTCACCATCGACCCGAAGTTCCTATACCTTTTGA
AGAATAGGAACTTCGGAATAGGAACTTCAAGCTTATATGCGGCCGATCGATGAATTCGATATCAAGCTTA
TCGATAATCAACCTCTGGATTACAAAATTTGTGAAAGATTGACTGGTATTCTTAACTATGTTGCTCCTTT
TACGCTATGTGGATACGCTGCTTTAATGCCTTTGTATCATGCTATTGCTTCCCGTATGGCTTTCATTTTC
TCCTCCTTGTATAAATCCTGGTTGCTGTCTCTTTATGAGGAGTTGTGGCCCGTTGTCAGGCAACGTGGCG
TGGTGTGCACTGTGTTTGCTGACGCAACCCCCACTGGTTGGG
