Features (pLannotate 1.2.2; 19 found; start..end, strand, type, name):
      1..141     -  repeat_region  AAV2 ITR: inverted terminal repeat of adeno-associated virus serotype 2 inverted
    186..633     +  promoter       hSyn promoter: human synapsin I promoter; confers neuron-specific expression (Kügler et al., 2003)
    711..758     +  protein_bind   FRT: FLP-mediated recombination occurs in the 8-bp core sequence TCTAGAAA (Turan and Bode, 2011). FLP recombinase from the Saccharomyces cerevisiae 2μ plasmid
    877..1557    -  CDS            mRuby: mRuby is a basic (constitutively fluorescent) red fluorescent protein published in 2009, derived from Entacmaea quadricolor. It has low acid sensitivity.
   1585..2508    -  CDS            Syp: SYPH_RAT - Experimental evidence at protein level: Swiss-Prot protein existence level 1. Possibly involved in structural functions as organizing other membrane components or in targeting the vesicles to the plasma membrane. Involved in the regulation of short-term and long-term synaptic plasticity (By similarity). From Rattus norvegicus (Rat).
   2563..3279    -  CDS            EGFP: EGFP is a basic (constitutively fluorescent) green fluorescent protein published in 1996, derived from Aequorea victoria. It is reported to be a rapidly-maturing weak dimer with moderate acid sensitivity.
   3280..3339    -  CDS            Gap43 (fragment): NEUM_RAT - Experimental evidence at protein level: Swiss-Prot protein existence level 1. This protein is associated with nerve growth. It is a major component of the motile 'growth cones' that form the tips of elongating axons. Plays a role in axonal and dendritic filopodia induction (By similarity). From Rattus norvegicus (Rat).
   3351..3398    -  protein_bind   FRT: FLP-mediated recombination occurs in the 8-bp core sequence TCTAGAAA (Turan and Bode, 2011). FLP recombinase from the Saccharomyces cerevisiae 2μ plasmid
   3540..3564    +  misc_feature   MCS (fragment): pBluescript multiple cloning site
   3564..4152    +  misc_feature   WPRE: woodchuck hepatitis virus posttranscriptional regulatory element
   4184..4660    +  polyA_signal   hGH poly(A) signal: human growth hormone polyadenylation signal
   4700..4840    +  repeat_region  AAV2 ITR: inverted terminal repeat of adeno-associated virus serotype 2 inverted
   4845..4896    -  misc_feature   bom (fragment): basis of mobility region from pBR322
   4915..5295    +  rep_origin     M13 ori (sequence partly withheld): M13 bacteriophage origin of replication; arrow indicates direction of (+) strand synthesis
   5371..5420    -  misc_feature   bom (fragment): basis of mobility region from pBR322
   5522..5557    -  CDS            rop (fragment): Rop protein, which maintains plasmids at low copy number; rop
   5652..5756    +  promoter       AmpR promoter: bla
   5757..6617    +  CDS            AmpR: β-lactamase; bla; confers resistance to ampicillin, carbenicillin, and related antibiotics
   6788..7376    +  rep_origin     ori: high-copy-number ColE1/pMB1/pBR322/pUC origin of replication
>Addgene plasmid #71761 | pAAV hSyn FLExFRT mGFP-2A-Synaptophysin-mRuby | analyzer sequence | sequence record 133310
CCTGCAGGCAGCTGCGCGCTCGCTCGCTCACTGAGGCCGCCCGGGCAAAGCCCGGGCGTCGGGCGACCTT
TGGTCGCCCGGCCTCAGTGAGCGAGCGAGCGCGCAGAGAGGGAGTGGCCAACTCCATCACTAGGGGTTCC
TGCGGCCGCACGCGTGTGTCTAGACTGCAGAGGGCCCTGCGTATGAGTGCAAGTGGGTTTTAGGACCAGG
ATGAGGCGGGGTGGGGGTGCCTACCTGACGACCGACCCCGACCCACTGGACAAGCACCCAACCCCCATTC
CCCAAATTGCGCATCCCCTATCAGAGAGGGGGAGGGGAAACAGGATGCGGCGAGGCGCGTGCGCACTGCC
AGCTTCAGCACCGCGGACAGTGCCTTCGCCCCCGCCTGGCGGCGCGCGCCACCGCCGCCTCAGCACTGAA
GGCGCGCTGACGTCACTCGCCGGTCCCCCGCAAACTCCCCTTCCCGGCCACCTTGGTCGCGTCCGCGCCG
CCGCCGGCCCAGCCGGACCGCACCACGCGAGGCGCGAGATAGGGGGGCACGGGCGCGACCATCTGCGCTG
CGGCGCCGGCGACTCAGCGCTGCCTCAGTCTGCGGTGGGCAGCGGAGGAGTCGTGTCGTGCCTGAGAGCG
CAGTCGAGAAGGTACCGGATCCTGTGCTGTCTCATCATTTTGGCAAAGAATTGATTTGATACCGCGGGCC
CGGGGGTACCGAAGTTCCTATTCCGAAGTTCCTATTCTCTAGAAAGTATAGGAACTTCATCAAAATAGGA
AGACCAATGCTTCACCATCGACCCGAATTGCCAAGCATCACCATCGACAGAAGTTCCTATTCCGAAGTTC
CTATTCTTCAAAAGGTATAGGAACTTCGTCGACTTACCCTCCGCCCAGGCCGGCGAACTTGGCCACGGCG
TGCTCCCGCTGCACCACGAACATCTCGTTGTCGGACTCTTCCAGCCTTTCCAGCCGGTGGTCCACGGCGT
GGATGCCGGGCATCTTGATGTTGCCCACGGTTTTCTTGGATCGGTAGGTGGTCACGAAGCTGCAGCTCAG
GTGCCCTCCGCCGTCCACCTTCAGGGCCATGTGGGTGTAGCCTCTCAGTCCGCCGTCAGCGGGGTACATC
ATCTCGGTGTTGGGCTCCCAGCCCTTGGTTTTCTTCTGCATCACGGCGCCGTTGCTGGGAAAATTCACGC
CCCTGACCTGGGCATGGTACACCAGGCAGCCATCTTCCAGGCTGGTGTCCTGCATCACGGTGATCACGCC
GCCGTCCTCGTATCTGGTCACTCTCTCCCAGGTGAAGCCCTCGGGGAAGCTCTGCTTGAAGAAATCGGGG
ATGCCCTTGGGGTACTTGATGAAGGTCCGGCTGCCGTACATGAAGGATGTGGCCAGGATGTCGAAGGCGA
AGGGCAGAGGTCCGCCCTCGATCACTTTGATCCGCATGGTCTGGGTGCCCATGTAGGGGTTGCCCTCGCC
CTCGCCGGTGCACTTGAACTGGTGGCCGTTCACGCTGCCTTCCAGCACCACCTTCATCCGCATGTTTTCT
TTGATCAGGCTGTTCATCGTACGGGTGGCGACCGGTGGATCCGACATCTGATTGGAGAAGGAGGTGGGCG
CACCCTGTTGGCCGTAGCCTTGCTGCCCATAGTCGCCCTGAGGCCCGTAGCCACCGCCACCGCCGCTGGC
TGGCTGCCCGTAATCGGGTTGATAACCACCCTGAGGCCCGTAGGAGTCCTGGGGCCCATAGCCTCCGGGG
CCCTGCCCATAGCCCGCATCGCCGTAGGCATCGCCAGGAGCTGGTTGCTTTTCTGGGGCGCCTGGAGGTG
CGCGCATGAATGGGGCGGCCCAGCCTGTCTCCTTGAACACGAACCATAGGTTGCCAACCCAGAGCACCAG
GTTCAGGAAGCCAAACACCACCGAGGTGTTGAGTCCTGAAGTCACAGGGTCCCTCAGTTCCTTGCATGTG
TTTCCTGTCTGGCGGCACATAGGCATCTCCTTGATAATGTTCTCTGGGTCAGTGGCCATCTTCACATCGG
ACAGGCCTTTGGCCCAGGCTGATGAACTAACTAGCCACATGAAAGCGAACACGGCTGTAGCCAGAAAGTC
CATCATAGGCCCTTTGTTGTTCTCTCGGTACTTGTTCTGCAGGAAGATGTAGGTGGCCAGGGCCCCCATG
GAGTAGAGGAAGGCAAACACAGCCACGGTGACAAAGAATTCAGCCGAGGAGGAGTAGTCACCAACTAGGA
AGATCTTGGTAGTGCCCCCTTTAACGCAGGAGGGTGCATCAAAGTACACTTGGTGCAGCCTGAATGGGTA
CTCAAATTCGACTTCGATGTTGAGGGCACTCTCCGTCTTGTTGGCACACTCCACGCTCAGCCGAAGCTCT
CCGGTGTAGCTGCCGCACGTAGCAAAGGCGAAGATGGCAAAGACCCACTGCAGCACCTTCACGAAGCCAA
GGGGCTCCTTGACCACCCGGAACTGACCCCCAGCCACCAGCTGATTCACCACGTCCATGGGGCCGGGGTT
CTCCTCCACGTCGCCGCAGGTCAGCAGGCTGCCCCTGCCCTCCTTGTACAGCTCGTCCATGCCGAGAGTG
ATCCCGGCGGCGGTCACGAACTCCAGCAGGACCATGTGATCGCGCTTCTCGTTGGGGTCTTTGCTCAGGG
CGGACTGGGTGCTCAGGTAGTGGTTGTCGGGCAGCAGCACGGGGCCGTCGCCGATGGGGGTGTTCTGCTG
GTAGTGGTCGGCGAGCTGCACGCTGCCGTCCTCGATGTTGTGGCGGATCTTGAAGTTCACCTTGATGCCG
TTCTTCTGCTTGTCGGCCATGATATAGACGTTGTGGCTGTTGTAGTTGTACTCCAGCTTGTGCCCCAGGA
TGTTGCCGTCCTCCTTGAAGTCGATGCCCTTCAGCTCGATGCGGTTCACCAGGGTGTCGCCCTCGAACTT
CACCTCGGCGCGGGTCTTGTAGTTGCCGTCGTCCTTGAAGAAGATGGTGCGCTCCTGGACGTAGCCTTCG
GGCATGGCGGACTTGAAGAAGTCGTGCTGCTTCATGTGGTCGGGGTAGCGGCTGAAGCACTGCACGCCGT
AGGTCAGGGTGGTCACGAGGGTGGGCCAGGGCACGGGCAGCTTGCCGGTGGTGCAGATGAACTTCAGGGT
CAGCTTGCCGTAGGTGGCATCGCCCTCGCCCTCGCCGGACACGCTGAACTTGTGGCCGTTTACGTCGCCG
TCCAGCTCGACCAGGATGGGCACCACCCCGGTGAACAGCTCCTCGCCCTTGCTCACCATGATCTTTTGGT
CCTCATCATTCTTTTCAACCTGTTTGGTTCTTCTCATACAGCACAGCATGGTGGCGCGCCGAAGTTCCTA
TACTTTCTAGAGAATAGGAACTTCGGAATAGGAACTTCCATTGGGATTCTTCCTATTTTGATCCAAGCAT
CACCATCGACCCTCTAGTCCAGATCTCACCATCGACCCGAAGTTCCTATACCTTTTGAAGAATAGGAACT
TCGGAATAGGAACTTCAAGCTTATATGCGGCCGATCGATGAATTCGATATCAAGCTTATCGATAATCAAC
CTCTGGATTACAAAATTTGTGAAAGATTGACTGGTATTCTTAACTATGTTGCTCCTTTTACGCTATGTGG
ATACGCTGCTTTAATGCCTTTGTATCATGCTATTGCTTCCCGTATGGCTTTCATTTTCTCCTCCTTGTAT
AAATCCTGGTTGCTGTCTCTTTATGAGGAGTTGTGGCCCGTTGTCAGGCAACGTGGCGTGGTGTGCACTG
TGTTTGCTGACGCAACCCCCACTGGTTGGGGCATTGCCACCACCTGTCAGCTCCTTTCCGGGACTTTCGC
TTTCCCCCTCCCTATTGCCACGGCGGAACTCATCGCCGCCTGCCTTGCCCGCTGCTGGACAGGGGCTCGG
CTGTTGGGCACTGACAATTCCGTGGTGTTGTCGGGGAAATCATCGTCCTTTCCTTGGCTGCTCGCCTGTG
TTGCCACCTGGATTCTGCGCGGGACGTCCTTCTGCTACGTCCCTTCGGCCCTCAATCCAGCGGACCTTCC
TTCCCGCGGCCTGCTGCCGGCTCTGCGGCCTCTTCCGCGTCTTCGCCTTCGCCCTCAGACGAGTCGGATC
TCCCTTTGGGCCGCCTCCCCGCATCGATACCGAGCGCTGCTCGAGAGATCTACGGGTGGCATCCCTGTGA
CCCCTCCCCAGTGCCTCTCCTGGCCCTGGAAGTTGCCACTCCAGTGCCCACCAGCCTTGTCCTAATAAAA
TTAAGTTGCATCATTTTGTCTGACTAGGTGTCCTTCTATAATATTATGGGGTGGAGGGGGGTGGTATGGA
GCAAGGGGCAAGTTGGGAAGACAACCTGTAGGGCCTGCGGGGTCTATTGGGAACCAAGCTGGAGTGCAGT
GGCACAATCTTGGCTCACTGCAATCTCCGCCTCCTGGGTTCAAGCGATTCTCCTGCCTCAGCCTCCCGAG
TTGTTGGGATTCCAGGCATGCATGACCAGGCTCAGCTAATTTTTGTTTTTTTGGTAGAGACGGGGTTTCA
CCATATTGGCCAGGCTGGTCTCCAACTCCTAATCTCAGGTGATCTACCCACCTTGGCCTCCCAAATTGCT
GGGATTACAGGCGTGAACCACTGCTCCCTTCCCTGTCCTTCTGATTTTGTAGGTAACCACGTGCGGACCG
AGCGGCCGCAGGAACCCCTAGTGATGGAGTTGGCCACTCCCTCTCTGCGCGCTCGCTCGCTCACTGAGGC
CGGGCGACCAAAGGTCGCCCGACGCCCGGGCTTTGCCCGGGCGGCCTCAGTGAGCGAGCGAGCGCGCAGC
TGCCTGCAGGGGCGCCTGATGCGGTATTTTCTCCTTACGCATCTGTGCGGTATTTCACACCGCATA
[142 nt withheld, positions 4897-5038]
C
[141 nt withheld, positions 5040-5180]
CCTTTGACGTTGGAGTCCACGTTCTTT
[37 nt withheld, positions 5208-5244]
ACCCTATCTCGGGCTATTCTTTTGATTTATAAGGGATTTTGCCGATTTCGGCCTATTGGTTAAAAAATGA
GCTGATTTAACAAAAATTTAACGCGAATTTTAACAAAATATTAACGTTTACAATTTTATGGTGCACTCTC
AGTACAATCTGCTCTGATGCCGCATAGTTAAGCCAGCCCCGACACCCGCCAACACCCGCTGACGCGCCCT
GACGGGCTTGTCTGCTCCCGGCATCCGCTTACAGACAAGCTGTGACCGTCTCCGGGAGCTGCATGTGTCA
GAGGTTTTCACCGTCATCACCGAAACGCGCGAGACGAAAGGGCCTCGTGATACGCCTATTTTTATAGGTT
AATGTCATGATAATAATGGTTTCTTAGACGTCAGGTGGCACTTTTCGGGGAAATGTGCGCGGAACCCCTA
TTTGTTTATTTTTCTAAATACATTCAAATATGTATCCGCTCATGAGACAATAACCCTGATAAATGCTTCA
ATAATATTGAAAAAGGAAGAGTATGAGTATTCAACATTTCCGTGTCGCCCTTATTCCCTTTTTTGCGGCA
TTTTGCCTTCCTGTTTTTGCTCACCCAGAAACGCTGGTGAAAGTAAAAGATGCTGAAGATCAGTTGGGTG
CACGAGTGGGTTACATCGAACTGGATCTCAACAGCGGTAAGATCCTTGAGAGTTTTCGCCCCGAAGAACG
TTTTCCAATGATGAGCACTTTTAAAGTTCTGCTATGTGGCGCGGTATTATCCCGTATTGACGCCGGGCAA
GAGCAACTCGGTCGCCGCATACACTATTCTCAGAATGACTTGGTTGAGTACTCACCAGTCACAGAAAAGC
ATCTTACGGATGGCATGACAGTAAGAGAATTATGCAGTGCTGCCATAACCATGAGTGATAACACTGCGGC
CAACTTACTTCTGACAACGATCGGAGGACCGAAGGAGCTAACCGCTTTTTTGCACAACATGGGGGATCAT
GTAACTCGCCTTGATCGTTGGGAACCGGAGCTGAATGAAGCCATACCAAACGACGAGCGTGACACCACGA
TGCCTGTAGCAATGGCAACAACGTTGCGCAAACTATTAACTGGCGAACTACTTACTCTAGCTTCCCGGCA
ACAATTAATAGACTGGATGGAGGCGGATAAAGTTGCAGGACCACTTCTGCGCTCGGCCCTTCCGGCTGGC
TGGTTTATTGCTGATAAATCTGGAGCCGGTGAGCGTGGGTCTCGCGGTATCATTGCAGCACTGGGGCCAG
ATGGTAAGCCCTCCCGTATCGTAGTTATCTACACGACGGGGAGTCAGGCAACTATGGATGAACGAAATAG
ACAGATCGCTGAGATAGGTGCCTCACTGATTAAGCATTGGTAACTGTCAGACCAAGTTTACTCATATATA
CTTTAGATTGATTTAAAACTTCATTTTTAATTTAAAAGGATCTAGGTGAAGATCCTTTTTGATAATCTCA
TGACCAAAATCCCTTAACGTGAGTTTTCGTTCCACTGAGCGTCAGACCCCGTAGAAAAGATCAAAGGATC
TTCTTGAGATCCTTTTTTTCTGCGCGTAATCTGCTGCTTGCAAACAAAAAAACCACCGCTACCAGCGGTG
GTTTGTTTGCCGGATCAAGAGCTACCAACTCTTTTTCCGAAGGTAACTGGCTTCAGCAGAGCGCAGATAC
CAAATACTGTCCTTCTAGTGTAGCCGTAGTTAGGCCACCACTTCAAGAACTCTGTAGCACCGCCTACATA
CCTCGCTCTGCTAATCCTGTTACCAGTGGCTGCTGCCAGTGGCGATAAGTCGTGTCTTACCGGGTTGGAC
TCAAGACGATAGTTACCGGATAAGGCGCAGCGGTCGGGCTGAACGGGGGGTTCGTGCACACAGCCCAGCT
TGGAGCGAACGACCTACACCGAACTGAGATACCTACAGCGTGAGCTATGAGAAAGCGCCACGCTTCCCGA
AGGGAGAAAGGCGGACAGGTATCCGGTAAGCGGCAGGGTCGGAACAGGAGAGCGCACGAGGGAGCTTCCA
GGGGGAAACGCCTGGTATCTTTATAGTCCTGTCGGGTTTCGCCACCTCTGACTTGAGCGTCGATTTTTGT
GATGCTCGTCAGGGGGGCGGAGCCTATGGAAAAACGCCAGCAACGCGGCCTTTTTACGGTTCCTGGCCTT
TTGCTGGCCTTTTGCTCACATGT
