>Addgene plasmid #71761 | pAAV hSyn FLExFRT mGFP-2A-Synaptophysin-mRuby | addgene partial sequence | sequence record 133309 | pMH4-5 5'-gactcagcgctgcctcagtctg-3'
AGGTACCGGATCCTGTGCTGTCTCATCATTTTGGCAAAGAATTGATTTGATACCGCGGGCCCGGGGGTAC
CGAAGTTCCTATTCCGAAGTTCCTATTCTCTAGAAAGTATAGGAACTTCATCAAAATAGGAAGACCAATG
CTTCACCATCGACCCGAATTGCCAAGCATCACCATCGACAGAAGTTCCTATTCCGAAGTTCCTATTCTTC
AAAAGGTATAGGAACTTCGTCGACTTACCCTCCGCCCAGGCCGGCGAACTTGGCCACGGCGTGCTCCCGC
TGCACCACGAACATCTCGTTGTCGGACTCTTCCAGCCTTTCCAGCCGGTGGTCCACGGCGTGGATGCCGG
GCATCTTGATGTTGCCCACGGTTTTCTTGGATCGGTAGGTGGTCACGAAGCTGCAGCTCAGGTGCCCTCC
GCCGTCCACCTTCAGGGCCATGTGGGTGTAGCCTCTCAGTCCGCCGTCAGCGGGGTACATCATCTCGGTG
TTGGGCTCCCAGCCCTTGGTTTTCTTCTGCATCACGGCGCCGTTGCTGGGAAAATTCACGCCCCTGACCT
GGGCATGGTACACCAGGCAGCCATCTTCCAGGCTGGTGTCCTGCATCACGGTGATCACGCCGCCGTCCTC
GTATCTGGTCACTCTCTCCCAGGTGAAGCCCTCGGGGAAGCTCTGCTTGAAGAAATCGGGGATGCCCTTG
GGGTACTTGATGAAGGTCCGGCTGCCGTACATGAAGGATGTGGCCAGGATGTCGA
