>Addgene plasmid #71761 | pAAV hSyn FLExFRT mGFP-2A-Synaptophysin-mRuby | addgene partial sequence | sequence record 133317 | WPRE-R 5'-CATAGCGTAAAAGGAGCAACA-3'
ATCCAGAGGTTGATTATCGATAAGCTTGATATCGAATTCATCGATCGGCCGCATATAAGCTTGAAGTTCC
TATTCCGAAGTTCCTATTCTTCAAAAGGTATAGGAACTTCGGGTCGATGGTGAGATCTGGACTAGAGGGT
CGATGGTGATGCTTGGATCAAAATAGGAAGAATCCCAATGGAAGTTCCTATTCCGAAGTTCCTATTCTCT
AGAAAGTATAGGAACTTCGGCGCGCCACCATGCTGTGCTGTATGAGAAGAACCAAACAGGTTGAAAAGAA
TGATGAGGACCAAAAGATCATGGTGAGCAAGGGCGAGGAGCTGTTCACCGGGGTGGTGCCCATCCTGGTC
GAGCTGGACGGCGACGTAAACGGCCACAAGTTCAGCGTGTCCGGCGAGGGCGAGGGCGATGCCACCTACG
GCAAGCTGACCCTGAAGTTCATCTGCACCACCGGCAAGCTGCCCGTGCCCTGGCCCACCCTCGTGACCAC
CCTGACCTACGGCGTGCAGTGCTTCAGCCGCTACCCCGACCACATGAAGCAGCACGACTTCTTCAAGTCC
GCCATGCCCGAAGGCTACGTCCAGGAGCGCACCATCTTCTTCAAGGACGACGGCAACTACAAGACCCGCG
CCGAGGTGAAGTTCGAGGGCGACACCCTGGTGAACCGCATCGAGCTGAAGGGCATCGACTTCAAGGAGGA
CGGCAACATCCTGGGGCACAAGCTGGAGTACAACTACAACAGCCACAACGTCTATATCATGGCCGACAAG
CAGAAGAACGGCATCAAGGTGAACTTCAAGATCCGCCACAACATCGAGGACGGCAGCGTGCAGCTCGCCG
ACCACTACCAGCAGAACACC
